>Addgene plasmid #73188 | pET15b His6-ecDHFR (WT) | depositor partial sequence | sequence record 134628 | Nco1-GSS-His6-SSG-thrombin site-Nde1- ecDHFR-BamHI
CCATGGGCAGCAGCCATCATCATCATCATCACAGCAGCGGCCTGGTGCCGCGCGGCAGCCATATGATGAT
CAGTCTGATTGCGGCGTTAGCGGTAGATCGCGTTATCGGCATGGAAAACGCCATGCCGTGGAACCTGCCT
GCCGATCTCGCCTGGTTTAAACGCAACACCTTAAATAAACCCGTGATTATGGGCCGCCATACCTGGGAAT
CAATCGGTCGTCCGTTGCCAGGACGCAAAAATATTATCCTCAGCAGTCAACCGGGTACGGACGATCGCGT
AACGTGGGTGAAGTCGGTGGATGAAGCCATCGCGGCGTGTGGTGACGTACCAGAAATCATGGTGATTGGC
GGCGGTCGCGTTTATGAACAGTTCTTGCCAAAAGCGCAAAAACTGTATCTGACGCATATCGACGCAGAAG
TGGAAGGCGACACCCATTTCCCGGATTACGAGCCGGATGACTGGGAATCGGTATTCAGCGAATTCCACGA
TGCTGATGCGCAGAACTCTCACAGCTATTGCTTTGAGATTCTGGAGCGGCGGTAAGGATCC
