>Addgene plasmid #73188 | pET15b His6-ecDHFR (WT) | addgene partial sequence | sequence record 137147 | T7 5'-TAATACGACTCACTATAGGG-3'
ACTTTAAGAAGGAGATATACCATGGGCAGCAGCCATCATCATCATCATCACAGCAGCGGCCTGGTGCCGC
GCGGCAGCCATATGATGATCAGTCTGATTGCGGCGTTAGCGGTAGATCGCGTTATCGGCATGGAAAACGC
CATGCCGTGGAACCTGCCTGCCGATCTCGCCTGGTTTAAACGCAACACCTTAAATAAACCCGTGATTATG
GGCCGCCATACCTGGGAATCAATCGGTCGTCCGTTGCCAGGACGCAAAAATATTATCCTCAGCAGTCAAC
CGGGTACGGACGATCGCGTAACGTGGGTGAAGTCGGTGGATGAAGCCATCGCGGCGTGTGGTGACGTACC
AGAAATCATGGTGATTGGCGGCGGTCGCGTTTATGAACAGTTCTTGCCAAAAGCGCAAAAACTGTATCTG
ACGCATATCGACGCAGAAGTGGAAGGCGACACCCATTTCCCGGATTACGAGCCGGATGACTGGGAATCGG
TATTCAGCGAATTCCACGATGCTGATGCGCAGAACTCTCACAGCTATTGCTTTGAGATTCTGGAGCGGCG
GTAAGGATCCGGCTGCTAACAAAGCCCGAAAGGAAGCTGAGTTGGCTGCTGCCACCGCTGAGCAATAACT
AGCATAACCCCTTGGGGCCTCTAAACGGGTCTTGAGGGGTTTTTTGCTGAAAGGAGGAACTATATCCGGA
TATCCCGCAAGAGGCCCGGCAGTACCGGCATAACCAAGCCTATGCCTACAGCATCCAGGGTGACGGTGCC
GAGGATGACGATGAGCGCATTGTTAGATT
