>Addgene plasmid #73188 | pET15b His6-ecDHFR (WT) | addgene partial sequence | sequence record 137149 | T7term 5'-GCTAGTTATTGCTCAGCGG-3'
GCAGCCGGATCCTTACCGCCGCTCCAGAATCTCAAAGCAATAGCTGTGAGAGTTCTGCGCATCAGCATCG
TGGAATTCGCTGAATACCGATTCCCAGTCATCCGGCTCGTAATCCGGGAAATGGGTGTCGCCTTCCACTT
CTGCGTCGATATGCGTCAGATACAGTTTTTGCGCTTTTGGCAAGAACTGTTCATAAACGCGACCGCCGCC
AATCACCATGATTTCTGGTACGTCACCACACGCCGCGATGGCTTCATCCACCGACTTCACCCACGTTACG
CGATCGTCCGTACCCGGTTGACTGCTGAGGATAATATTTTTGCGTCCTGGCAACGGACGACCGATTGATT
CCCAGGTATGGCGGCCCATAATCACGGGTTTATTTAAGGTGTTGCGTTTAAACCAGGCGAGATCGGCAGG
CAGGTTCCACGGCATGGCGTTTTCCATGCCGATAACGCGATCTACCGCTAACGCCGCAATCAGACTGATC
ATCATATGGCTGCCGCGCGGCACCAGGCCGCTGCTGTGATGATGATGATGATGGCTGCTGCCCATGGTAT
ATCTCCTTCTTAAAGTTAAACAAAATTATTTCTAGAGGGGAATTGTTATCCGCTCACAATTCCCCTATAG
TGAGTCGTATTAATTTCGCGGGATCGAGATCTCGATCCTCTACGCCGGACGCATCGTGGCCGGCATCACC
GGCGCCACAGGTGCGGTTGCTGGCGCCTATATCGCCGACATCACCGATGGGGAAGATCGGGCTCGCCACT
TCGG
