[The description below was written by a language model from this plasmid's Addgene catalogue record.]
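Description:
pET15b His6-ecDHFR (WT) is a bacterial expression plasmid built on the Novagen pET15b backbone, with a total size of about 6.2 kb. It is selected with ampicillin and is recorded as a low-copy plasmid propagated in a standard cloning strain. No feature table accompanies the record, so the regulatory elements are not itemised. The pET15b backbone is, in general, a T7 promoter–driven system under lac operator control, intended for inducible expression in E. coli hosts that supply T7 RNA polymerase. The listing of a T7 sequencing primer is consistent with that arrangement.

The insert is the wild-type E. coli folA gene encoding dihydrofolate reductase (ecDHFR), about 486 bp and carrying no mutations. It was cloned between the NdeI and BamHI sites, both of which are retained. This placement puts the coding sequence in frame with the N-terminal hexahistidine tag supplied by the backbone, so the protein can be purified by immobilised metal affinity chromatography.

The stated purpose is to produce recombinant ecDHFR protein as a reagent for washing out trimethoprim (TMP). TMP is the small-molecule ligand used with the companion DHFR destabilising-domain constructs, pBMN DHFR(DD)-YFP and pBMN YFP-DHFR(DD). In those systems, TMP binding stabilises a mutant DHFR domain and whatever protein is fused to it. Because wild-type ecDHFR binds TMP tightly, the purified protein presumably acts as a sink that sequesters the ligand, helping to remove it and so reverse stabilisation of the fusion protein.
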