Addgene plasmid #73188: pET15b His6-ecDHFR (WT)
Purpose: bacterial express ecDHFR protein for washing out TMP ligand for pBMN DHFR(DD)-YFP (Plasmid #29325) and pBMN YFP-DHFR(DD) (Plasmid #29326)
Depositing lab: Thomas Wandless. Depositing organization: Stanford University.
Backbone
  Vector backbone: pET15b
  Backbone manufacturer: Novagen
  Backbone size w/o insert (bp): 5708
  Total vector size (bp): 6183
  Vector type: Bacterial Expression
Growth in bacteria
  Bacterial resistance: Ampicillin, 100 μg/mL
  Growth temperature: 37°C
  Growth strain: DH5alpha
  Copy number: Low Copy
Gene/Insert
  Gene/Insert name: folA dihydrofolate reductase (alt name: DHFR)
  Species: E. coli
  Insert size (bp): 486
  Mutation: none
  GenBank ID: AAC73159
  Entrez Gene: folA (a.k.a. b0048, ECK0049, tmr, tmrA)
  Tag / fusion protein: His 6X (N terminal on backbone)
  Cloning method: Restriction Enzyme; 5′ cloning site NdeI (not destroyed); 3′ cloning site BamHI (not destroyed)
  Sequencing primers: 5′ T7
Terms and licenses: Academic/Nonprofit Terms; Industry Terms: Not Available to Industry
How to cite: pET15b His6-ecDHFR (WT) was a gift from Thomas Wandless (Addgene plasmid # 73188 ; http://n2t.net/addgene:73188 ; RRID:Addgene_73188)
